Addgene plasmid #197804: pJMC-4T-Reverse
Purpose: (Empty Backbone) Level 1 Module 4T destination vector (reverse orientation MoClo insert)
Depositing lab: Daniel Voytas. Depositing organization: University of Minnesota. Publication: An extensible vector toolkit and parts library for advanced engineering of plant genomes. Chamness JC, Kumar J, Cruz AJ, Rhuby E, Holum MJ, Cody JP, Tibebu R, Gamo ME, Starker CG, Zhang F, Voytas DF. Plant Genome. 2023 Mar 9:e20312. doi: 10.1002/tpg2.20312. PubMed 36896468.
Backbone
  Vector backbone: Unspecified
  Backbone manufacturer: Self-made
  Vector type: Unspecified
Growth in bacteria
  Bacterial resistance: Chloramphenicol and Ampicillin, 25 & 100 μg/mL
  Growth temperature: 37°C
  Growth strain: ccdB Survival
  Copy number: High Copy
Gene/Insert
  Gene/Insert name: None
Terms and licenses: Academic/Nonprofit Terms; Industry Terms: Not Available to Industry
Depositor comments: Please visit https://www.biorxiv.org/content/10.1101/2022.10.15.511792v1 for bioRxiv preprint.
How to cite: pJMC-4T-Reverse was a gift from Daniel Voytas (Addgene plasmid # 197804 ; http://n2t.net/addgene:197804 ; RRID:Addgene_197804)
