[The description below was written by a language model from this plasmid's Addgene catalogue record and pLannotate feature annotations shown in this document.]
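Description:
pJMC-4T-Reverse is an empty destination vector from a modular cloning toolkit built for plant genome engineering. It serves as the Level 1 acceptor for the "Module 4T" position, in a version that takes its MoClo insert in the reverse orientation. The backbone is listed as self-made and otherwise unspecified, and no vector type is recorded. At about 3.5 kb, it is a compact E. coli cloning plasmid that replicates from a high-copy ColE1/pUC-type origin and carries an ampicillin resistance gene (β-lactamase with its own promoter) as the backbone marker. A very short match to the RSF origin is also annotated, but at that length it is only a fragment and not a functional second replicon.

In place of an insert, the plasmid holds a standard counter-selection cassette. This consists of a chloramphenicol acetyltransferase gene behind its cat promoter, with a lac UV5 promoter just upstream, followed by a partial ccdA sequence and an intact ccdB toxin gene. CcdB poisons DNA gyrase and kills ordinary E. coli strains, so the empty vector has to be maintained in a ccdB-tolerant host, with chloramphenicol plus ampicillin selecting for retention of the cassette. In vectors of this design, an assembly reaction swaps the CmR–ccdB cassette for the incoming parts. Transforming a ccdB-sensitive strain under ampicillin selection then enriches for correct recombinants, because uncut or religated vector is lethal.

The feature table does not annotate the Type IIS restriction sites or the overhangs that define the module position and orientation, nor any plant-specific elements, so those details cannot be taken from this record. The assembled Level 1 module is presumably combined with other modules in higher-order constructs within the toolkit.
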