Features (pLannotate 1.2.2; 9 found; start..end, strand, type, name):
      1..23      +  rep_origin     RSF ori (fragment): Plasmids containing the RSF 1030 origin of replication can be propagated in E. coli cells that contain additional plasmids with compatible origins.
     86..116     +  promoter       lac UV5 promoter: E. coli lac promoter with an "up" mutation
    140..169     +  promoter       cat promoter (fragment): promoter of the E. coli cat gene encoding chloramphenicol acetyltransferase
    170..850     +  CDS            CmR: chloramphenicol acetyltransferase confers resistance to chloramphenicol
   1007..1165    +  CDS            ccdA (fragment): CCDA_ECO57 - Also known as H, letA. Experimental evidence at protein level: Swiss-Prot protein existence level 1. Antitoxin component of a type II toxin-antitoxin (TA) system which inhibits the post-segregational killing (PSK) of plasmid-free cells, also referred to as a plasmid addiction system. Binds to and blocks the activity of CcdB; will also remove bound CcdB protein from the CcdB-GyrA complex by forming a CcdA-CcdB complex, a process termed rejuvenation. Functions as a transcriptional corepressor for the ccdAB operon, repression also requires CcdB (By similarity). From Escherichia coli
   1170..1472    +  CDS            ccdB: CCDB_ECOLI - Also known as G, letB, letD. Experimental evidence at protein level: Swiss-Prot protein existence level 1. Toxic component of a type II toxin-antitoxin (TA) system, functioning in plasmid maintainence. Responsible for the post- segregational killing (PSK) of plasmid-free cells, also referred to as a plasmid addiction system. Half-life of over 2 hours. Cell killing by CcdB is accompanied by filamentation, defects in chromosome and plasmid segregation, defects in cell division, formation of anucleate cells, decreased DNA synthesis and plasmid loss. Interferes with the activity of DN
   1557..1657    +  promoter       AmpR promoter: bla
   1658..2518    +  CDS            AmpR: β-lactamase; bla; confers resistance to ampicillin, carbenicillin, and related antibiotics
   2725..3313    +  rep_origin     ori: high-copy-number ColE1/pMB1/pBR322/pUC origin of replication
>Addgene plasmid #197804 | pJMC-4T-Reverse | addgene full sequence | sequence record 390573 | Addgene NGS Result
GTCAGTGAGCGAGGAAGCGGAAGAGCGCCCACCTGCTTTTCCCAGGCGCGCCAGCGTGAGACCGGCCGCA
TTAGGCACCCCAGGCTTTACACTTTATGCTTCCGGCTCGTATAATGTGTGGATTTTGAGTTAGGATCCGT
CGAGATTTTCAGGAGCTAAGGAAGCTAAAATGGAGAAAAAAATCACTGGATATACCACCGTTGATATATC
CCAATGGCATCGTAAAGAACATTTTGAGGCATTTCAGTCAGTCGCTCAATGTACCTATAACCAGACCGTT
CAGCTGGATATTACGGCCTTTTTAAAGACCGTAAAGAAAAATAAGCACAAGTTTTATCCGGCCTTTATTC
ACATTCTTGCCCGCCTGATGAATGCTCATCCGGAATTCCGTATGGCAATGAAAGACGGTGAGCTGGTGAT
ATGGGATAGTGTTCACCCTTGTTACACCGTTTTCCATGAGCAAACTGAAACGTTTTCATCGCTCTGGAGT
GAATACCACGACGATTTCCGGCAGTTTCTACACATATATTCGCAAGATGTGGCGTGTTACGGTGAAAACC
TGGCCTATTTCCCTAAAGGGTTTATTGAGAATATGTTTTTCGTTTCAGCCAATCCCTGGGTGAGTTTCAC
CAGTTTTGATTTAAACGTGGCCAATATGGACAACTTCTTCGCCCCCGTTTTCACCATGGGCAAATATTAT
ACGCAAGGCGACAAGGTGCTGATGCCGCTGGCGATTCAGGTTCATCATGCCGTTTGTGATGGCTTCCATG
TCGGCAGAATGCTTAATGAATTACAACAGTACTGCGATGAGTGGCAGGCGGGGCGTAATCTAGAGGATCC
GGCTTACTAAAAGCCAGATAACAGTATGCGTATTTGCGCGCTGATTTTTGCGGTATAAGAATATATACTG
ATATGTATACCCGAAGTATGTCAAAAGGAGGTATGCTATGAAGCAGCGTATTACAGTGACAGTTGACAGC
GACAGCTATCAGTTGCTCAAGGCATATATGATGTCAATATCTCCGGTCTGGTAAGCACAACCATGCAGAA
TGAAGCCCGTCGTCTGCGTGCCGAACGCTGGAAAGCGGAAAATCAGGAAGGGATGGCTGAGGTCGCCCGG
TTTATTGAAATGAACGGCTCTTTTGCTGACGAGAACAGGGGCTGGTGAAATGCAGTTTAAGGTTTACACC
TATAAAAGAGAGAGCCGTTATCGTCTGTTTGTGGATGTACAGAGTGATATTATTGACACGCCCGGGCGAC
GGATGGTGATCCCCCTGGCCAGTGCACGTCTGCTGTCAGATAAAGTCTCCCGTGAACTTTACCCGGTGGT
GCATATCGGGGATGAAAGCTGGCGCATGATGACCACCGATATGGCCAGTGTGCCGGTTTCCGTTATCGGG
GAAGAAGTGGCTGATCTCAGCCACCGCGAAAATGACATCAAAAACGCCATTAACCTGATGTTCTGGGGAA
TATAAGGTCTCTCTCCGAGCTCAGTGTTTTGCAGGTGTGATGAAAAGCCTTAGGGTCAGGTGGCACTTTT
CGGGGAAATGTGCGATGAACCCCTATTTGTTTATTTTTCTAAATACATTCAAATATGTATCCGCTAATGA
GACAATAACCCTGATAAATGCTTCAATTATATTGAAAAAGGAAGAGTATGAGTATCCAACATTTCCGTGT
CGCCCTTATTCCCTTTTTTGCGGCCTTCTGCCTTCCTGTTTTTGCTCACCCAGAAACGCTGGTGAAAGTA
AAAGATGCTGAAGATCAGTTGGGTGCCCGAGTGGGTTACATTGAACTGGATCTCAACAGCGGCAAAATCT
TAGAGAGTTTTCGCCCCGAAGAACGCTTCCCAATGATGAGCACTTTCAAAGTTCTGCTATGTGGCGCGGT
GTTATCCCGTATTGATGCTGGGCAAGAGCAACTCGGTCGCCGCATACACTATTCTCAGAATGACTTGGTT
GAGTATTCACCAGTCACAGAAAAGCATCTTACGGATGGCATGACAGTAAGAGAATTATGTAGTGCTGCCA
TAACCATGAGTGATAACACTGCGGCCAACTTACTTCTGACAACGATTGGAGGACCGAAGGAGCTAACCGC
TTTTTTGCACAACATGGGGGATCATGTAACTCGCCTTGATCGTTGGGAACCGGAGCTGAATGAAGCCATA
CCAAACGACGAGCGTGACACCACGATGCCTGTAGCAATGGCAACAACTCTCCGCAAACTATTAACTGGCG
AACTACTTACTCTTGCTTCACGCCAGCAACTCATTGACTGGATGGAGGCGGACAAAGTTGCAGGACCACT
TCTGCGCTCGGCACTTCCGGCTGGCTGGTTTATTGCTGATAAATCTGGAGCCGGTGAGCGTGGCTCTCGC
GGTATCATTGCAGCACTGGGGCCAGATGGTAAGCCCTCCCGTATCGTAGTTATCTACACGACGGGGAGTC
AGGCAACTATGGATGAACGAAATAGACAGATCGCTGAGATAGGTGCCTCACTGATTAAGCATTGGTAACT
GTCAGACGAAGGGAAATAAATAGTAGCCCGCCTGATGTGCGGGCTTTTTTTTGGTGGTGGTTACCAGTGT
CGCTTAGCTACCGTAGGTCCTCTTAGGCGGTCCGATTAGCGACATAGTCATCAATGCCTTGACGGCAAAA
TCCCTTAACGTGAGTTTTCGTTCCACTGAGCGTCAGACCCCGTAGAAAAGATCAAAGGATCTTCTTGAGA
TCCTTTTTTTCTGCGCGTAATCTGCTGCTTGCAAACAAAAAAACCACCGCTACCAGCGGTGGTTTGTTTG
CCGGATCAAGAGCTACTAACTCTTTTTCCGAAGGTAACTGGCTTCAGCAGAGCGCAGATACCAAATACTG
TTCTTCTAGTGTAGCCGTAGTTAGGCCACCACTTCAAGAACTCTGTAGCACCGCCTACATACCTCGCTCT
GCTAATCCTGTTACCAGTGGCTGCTGCCAGTGGCGATAAGTCGTGTCTTACCGGGTTGGACTCAAGACGA
TAGTTACCGGATAAGGCGCAGCGGTCGGGCTGAACGGGGGGTTCGTGCTCACAGCCAAGCTTGGAGCGAA
CGACCTACACCGAACTGAGATACCTACAGCGTGAGCTATGAGAAAGCGCCACGCTTCCAGAAGGGAGAAA
GGCGGACAGGTATCCGGTAAGCGGCAGGGTCGGAACAGGAGAGCGCACGAGGGAGCTTCCAGGGGGAAAC
GCCTGGTATCTTTATAGTCCTGTCGGGTTTCGCCACCTCTGACTTGAGCGTCGATTTTTGTGATGCTAGT
CAGGGGGGCGGAGCCTATGGAAAAACGCCAGCAACGCGGCCTTTTTACGGTTCCTGGCCTTTTGCTGGCC
TTTTGCTCACATGTTCTTTCCTGCGTTATCCCCTGATTCTGTGGATAACCGTATTACCGCCTTTGAGTGA
GCTGATACCGCTCGCCGCAGCCGAACGACCGAGCGCAGCGA
